>Addgene plasmid #115094 | AT1G08590 X046_pECIA2 | addgene full sequence | sequence record 238709 | Addgene NGS Result
ATGCGGTGTGAAATACCGCACAGATGCGTAAGGAGAAAATACCGCATCAGGCGCCATTCGCCATTCAGGC
TGCGCAACTGTTGGGAAGGGCGATCGGTGCGGGCCTCTTCGCTATTACGCCAGCTGGCGAAAGGGGGATG
TGCTGCAAGGCGATTAAGTTGGGTAACGCCAGGGTTTTCCCAGTCACGACGTTGTAAAACGACGGCCAGT
GAATTAATTCGTTGCAGGACAGGATGTGGTGCCCGATGTGACTAGCTCTTTGCTGCAGGCCGTCCTATCC
TCTGGTTCCGATAAGAGACCCAGAACTCCGGCCCCCCACCGCCCACCGCCACCCCCATACATATGTGGTA
CGCAAGTAAGAGTGCCTGCGCATGCCCCATGTGCCCCACCAAGAGCTTTGCATCCCATACAAGTCCCCAA
AGTGGAGAACCGAACCAATTCTTCGCGGGCAGAACAAAAGCTTCTGCACACGTCTCCACTCGAATTTGGA
GCCGGCCGGCGTGTGCAAAAGAGGTGAATCGAACGAAAGACCCGTGTGTAAAGCCGCGTTTCCAAAATGT
ATAAAACCGAGAGCATCTGGCCAATGTGCATCAGTTGTGGTCAGCAGCAAAATCAAGTGAATCATCTCAG
TGCAACTAAAGGGGGGATCCGATCTCAATATGAAGTTATGCATATTACTGGCCGTCGTGGCCTTTGTTGG
CCTCTCGCTCGGGTCTGAAACATTTCAAAACTCCGAACAAGAGATCTTGTTGGCCTTCAAGTCAGACCTT
TTTGATCCTTCAAATAATCTCCAAGATTGGAAGAGACCTGAGAATGCCACAACATTTTCTGAGTTGGTTC
ATTGTCATTGGACAGGAGTTCACTGTGATGCAAATGGCTATGTGGCTAAGCTTCTTCTCTCCAACATGAA
TCTCAGCGGAAACGTGTCAGATCAGATTCAGAGCTTCCCTTCTCTGCAAGCCCTTGATCTCAGCAATAAC
GCATTTGAGTCTTCTCTTCCTAAATCTCTTTCTAATCTCACGTCTTTGAAGGTCATTGATGTGAGTGTGA
ACAGCTTCTTTGGAACCTTCCCTTATGGTCTAGGAATGGCAACTGGTCTTACACACGTCAATGCCTCAAG
CAACAATTTTTCGGGGTTTCTACCTGAAGATCTTGGCAACGCAACTACACTTGAGGTTTTGGACTTTCGA
GGAGGTTACTTCGAGGGCTCAGTGCCTTCTTCTTTCAAGAATCTCAAGAATCTGAAGTTTCTCGGTCTTT
CGGGTAACAACTTTGGTGGAAAGGTACCGAAGGTGATTGGTGAGCTCTCTTCCTTGGAGACCATTATTCT
TGGTTACAATGGCTTCATGGGTGAGATTCCAGAAGAGTTTGGGAAATTGACGCGCCTTCAGTACCTTGAT
TTGGCTGTTGGAAACCTTACAGGCCAGATTCCATCTTCTTTGGGGCAGCTGAAACAACTTACAACAGTTT
ATCTCTACCAGAACCGTCTCACAGGGAAACTTCCTCGAGAACTTGGTGGTATGACTTCTCTTGTGTTTCT
TGATCTGTCTGATAACCAGATCACAGGAGAAATACCTATGGAAGTAGGTGAGTTGAAGAATCTGCAGCTT
CTAAATTTGATGAGGAATCAACTCACGGGAATCATTCCGTCAAAAATTGCTGAATTACCAAACCTTGAGG
TTCTTGAGCTGTGGCAGAACTCTCTCATGGGTTCATTACCGGTGCATCTCGGCAAAAATTCCCCATTGAA
GTGGTTAGACGTCTCATCAAACAAGCTTTCAGGAGATATACCATCAGGATTGTGCTATTCCAGAAACCTC
ACAAAGCTCATTCTCTTCAACAACTCATTCTCAGGTCAGATTCCGGAGGAAATCTTCTCATGTCCGACTT
TAGTTCGTGTTCGAATCCAGAAAAATCACATTTCCGGATCTATACCAGCTGGTTCAGGTGACTTACCAAT
GCTTCAGCATCTAGAGCTCGCAAAAAACAACCTCACCGGTAAAATTCCAGATGATATAGCCTTATCCACA
TCACTCTCATTTATAGACATATCATTTAATCATCTCTCATCCCTATCTTCCTCCATTTTCTCAAGTCCTA
ATCTTCAAACCTTCATTGCCTCACATAACAACTTTGCCGGAAAAATTCCTAACCAGATTCAAGATCGTCC
ATCTTTGTCTGTCCTCGATCTTTCCTTCAACCATTTCTCAGGTGGAATCCCAGAAAGGATCGCTTCTTTT
GAAAAACTTGTGAGTCTAAATCTCAAGAGCAACCAATTGGTTGGAGAAATCCCTAAGGCATTAGCCGGGA
TGCACATGTTAGCTGTTCTTGATCTCTCAAACAACTCTTTGACGGGGAATATACCAGCGGACTTGGGAGC
TTCTCCAACACTGGAGATGTTAAACGTGTCATTCAACAAACTCGACGGACCCATTCCTTCAAACATGCTG
TTTGCAGCCATAGACCCAAAAGACCTCGTGGGAAACAATGGCTTATGCGGTGGAGTTCTACCACCTTGCT
CTAAGAGCCTAGCTTTGTCAGCAAAAGGCCGAAATCCAGGGAGACTGGAGGTGCTGTTCCAGGGACCAGG
GAGCGACAAAACTCACACATGCCCACCGTGCCCAGCACCTGAACTCCTGGGGGGACCGTCAGTCTTCCTC
TTCCCCCCAAAACCCAAGGACACCCTCATGATCTCCCGGACCCCTGAGGTCACATGCGTGGTGGTGGACG
TGAGCCACGAAGACCCTGAGGTCAAGTTCAACTGGTACGTGGACGGCGTGGAGGTGCATAATGCCAAGAC
AAAGCCGCGGGAGGAGCAGTACAACAGCACGTACCGTGTGGTCAGCGTCCTCACCGTCCTGCACCAGGAC
TGGCTGAATGGCAAGGAGTACAAGTGCAAGGTCTCCAACAAAGCCCTCCCAGCCCCCATCGAGAAAACCA
TCTCCAAAGCCAAAGGGCAGCCCCGAGAACCACAGGTGTACACCCTGCCCCCATCCCGGGAGGAGATGAC
CAAGAACCAGGTCAGCCTGACCTGCCTGGTCAAAGGCTTCTATCCCAGCGACATCGCCGTGGAGTGGGAG
AGCAATGGGCAGCCGGAGAACAACTACAAGACCACGCCTCCCGTGCTGGACTCCGACGGCTCCTTCTTCC
TCTACAGCAAGCTCACCGTGGACAAGAGCAGGTGGCAGCAGGGGAACGTCTTCTCATGCTCCGTGATGCA
TGAGGGTCTGCACAACCACTACACGCAGAAGAGCCTCTCCCTGTCTCCGGGTAAATCTAGAGGGCCCTTC
GAAGGTAAGCCTATCCCTAACCCTCTCCTCGGTCTCGATTCTACGCGTACCGGTCATCATCACCATCACC
ATTGAGTTTAAACCCGCTGATCAGCCTCGACTGTGCCTTCTAAGGCCTGAGCTCGCTGATCAGCCTCGAT
CGAGGATCCAGACATGATAAGATACATTGATGAGTTTGGACAAACCACAACTAGAATGCAGTGAAAAAAA
TGCTTTATTTGTGAAATTTGTGATGCTATTGCTTTATTTGTAACCATTATAAGCTGCAATAAACAAGTTA
ACAACAACAATTGCATTCATTTTATGTTTCAGGTTCAGGGGGAGGTGTGGGAGGTTTTTTAAAGCAAGTA
AAACCTCTACAAATGTGGTATGGCTGATTATGATCAGTCGACCTGCAGGCATGCAAGCTTGGCGTAATCA
TGGTCATAGCTGTTTCCTGTGTGAAATTGTTATCCGCTCACAATTCCACACAACATACGAGCCGGAAGCA
TAAAGTGTAAAGCCTGGGGTGCCTAATGAGTGAGCTAACTCACATTAATTGCGTTGCGCTCACTGCCCGC
TTTCCAGTCGGGAAACCTGTCGTGCCAGCTGCATTAATGAATCGGCCAACGCGCGGGGAGAGGCGGTTTG
CGTATTGGGCGCTCTTCCGCTTCCTCGCTCACTGACTCGCTGCGCTCGGTCGTTCGGCTGCGGCGAGCGG
TATCAGCTCACTCAAAGGCGGTAATACGGTTATCCACAGAATCAGGGGATAACGCAGGAAAGAACATGTG
AGCAAAAGGCCAGCAAAAGGCCAGGAACCGTAAAAAGGCCGCGTTGCTGGCGTTTTTCCATAGGCTCCGC
CCCCCTGACGAGCATCACAAAAATCGACGCTCAAGTCAGAGGTGGCGAAACCCGACAGGACTATAAAGAT
ACCAGGCGTTTCCCCCTGGAAGCTCCCTCGTGCGCTCTCCTGTTCCGACCCTGCCGCTTACCGGATACCT
GTCCGCCTTTCTCCCTTCGGGAAGCGTGGCGCTTTCTCATAGCTCACGCTGTAGGTATCTCAGTTCGGTG
TAGGTCGTTCGCTCCAAGCTGGGCTGTGTGCACGAACCCCCCGTTCAGCCCGACCGCTGCGCCTTATCCG
GTAACTATCGTCTTGAGTCCAACCCGGTAAGACACGACTTATCGCCACTGGCAGCAGCCACTGGTAACAG
GATTAGCAGAGCGAGGTATGTAGGCGGTGCTACAGAGTTCTTGAAGTGGTGGCCTAACTACGGCTACACT
AGAAGAACAGTATTTGGTATCTGCGCTCTGCTGAAGCCAGTTACCTTCGGAAAAAGAGTTGGTAGCTCTT
GATCCGGCAAACAAACCACCGCTGGTAGCGGTGGTTTTTTTGTTTGCAAGCAGCAGATTACGCGCAGAAA
AAAAGGATCTCAAGAAGATCCTTTGATCTTTTCTACGGGGTCTGACGCTCAGTGGAACGAAAACTCACGT
TAAGGGATTTTGGTCATGAGATTATCAAAAAGGATCTTCACCTAGATCCTTTTAAATTAAAAATGAAGTT
TTAAATCAATCTAAAGTATATATGAGTAAACTTGGTCTGACAGTTACCAATGCTTAATCAGTGAGGCACC
TATCTCAGCGATCTGTCTATTTCGTTCATCCATAGTTGCCTGACTCCCCGTCGTGTAGATAACTACGATA
CGGGAGGGCTTACCATCTGGCCCCAGTGCTGCAATGATACCGCGAGACCCACGCTCACCGGCTCCAGATT
TATCAGCAATAAACCAGCCAGCCGGAAGGGCCGAGCGCAGAAGTGGTCCTGCAACTTTATCCGCCTCCAT
CCAGTCTATTAATTGTTGCCGGGAAGCTAGAGTAAGTAGTTCGCCAGTTAATAGTTTGCGCAACGTTGTT
GCCATTGCTACAGGCATCGTGGTGTCACGCTCGTCGTTTGGTATGGCTTCATTCAGCTCCGGTTCCCAAC
GATCAAGGCGAGTTACATGATCCCCCATGTTGTGCAAAAAAGCGGTTAGCTCCTTCGGTCCTCCGATCGT
TGTCAGAAGTAAGTTGGCCGCAGTGTTATCACTCATGGTTATGGCAGCACTGCATAATTCTCTTACTGTC
ATGCCATCCGTAAGATGCTTTTCTGTGACTGGTGAGTACTCAACCAAGTCATTCTGAGAATAGTGTATGC
GGCGACCGAGTTGCTCTTGCCCGGCGTCAATACGGGATAATACCGCGCCACATAGCAGAACTTTAAAAGT
GCTCATCATTGGAAAACGTTCTTCGGGGCGAAAACTCTCAAGGATCTTACCGCTGTTGAGATCCAGTTCG
ATGTAACCCACTCGTGCACCCAACTGATCTTCAGCATCTTTTACTTTCACCAGCGTTTCTGGGTGAGCAA
AAACAGGAAGGCAAAATGCCGCAAAAAAGGGAATAAGGGCGACACGGAAATGTTGAATACTCATACTCTT
CCTTTTTCAATATTATTGAAGCATTTATCAGGGTTATTGTCTCATGAGCGGATACATATTTGAATGTATT
TAGAAAAATAAACAAATAGGGGTTCCGCGCACATTTCCCCGAAAAGTGCCACCTGACGTCTAAGAAACCA
TTATTATCATGACATTAACCTATAAAAATAGGCGTATCACGAGGCCCTTTCGTCTCGCGCGTTTCGGTGA
TGACGGTGAAAACCTCTGACACATGCAGCTCCCGGAGACGGTCACAGCTTGTCTGTAAGCGGATGCCGGG
AGCAGACAAGCCCGTCAGGGCGCGTCAGCGGGTGTTGGCGGGTGTCGGGGCTGGCTTAACTATGCGGCAT
CAGAGCAGATTGTACTGAGAGTGCACCAT
Features (pLannotate 1.2.2; 17 found; start..end, strand, type, name):
     57..214     -  CDS            lacZα (fragment): LacZα fragment of β-galactosidase; lacZ fragment
    216..642     +  promoter       MT promoter: Drosophila metallothionein promoter
    693..2573    +  CDS            PXL1 (fragment): PXL1_ARATH - Experimental evidence at protein level: Swiss-Prot protein existence level 1. Involved in the regulation of procambium maintenance and polarity during vascular-tissue development (PubMed:17570668). Phosphorylates HIRD11 and LHCA1 in vitro (PubMed:25602612). From Arabidopsis thaliana (Mouse-ear cress).
   2595..3275    +  CDS            IGHG1 (fragment): IGHG1_HUMAN - Experimental evidence at protein level: Swiss-Prot protein existence level 1. Constant region of immunoglobulin heavy chains. Immunoglobulins, also known as antibodies, are membrane-bound or secreted glycoproteins produced by B lymphocytes. In the recognition phase of humoral immunity, the membrane-bound immunoglobulins serve as receptors which, upon binding of a specific antigen, trigger the clonal expansion and differentiation of B lymphocytes into immunoglobulins- secreting plasma cells. Secreted immunoglobulins mediate the effector phase of humoral immunity, which results in
   3294..3335    +  CDS            V5 tag: epitope tag from simian virus 5
   3435..3569    -  polyA_signal   SV40 poly(A) signal: SV40 polyadenylation signal
   3592..3676    -  CDS            large T antigen (fragment): large T antigen from SV40 (simian virus 40)
   3676..3700    +  misc_feature   MCS (fragment): pUC18/19 multiple cloning site
   3737..3753    -  protein_bind   lac operator: The lac repressor binds to the lac operator to inhibit transcription in E. coli. This inhibition can be relieved by adding lactose or isopropyl-β-D-thiogalactopyranoside (IPTG). lac repressor encoded by lacI
   3761..3791    -  promoter       lac promoter: promoter for the E. coli lac operon
   3806..3827    -  protein_bind   CAP binding site: CAP binding activates transcription in the presence of cAMP. E. coli catabolite activator protein
   3840..3932    -  CDS            lacI (fragment): lac repressor; lacI; The lac repressor binds to the lac operator to inhibit transcription in E. coli. This inhibition can be relieved by adding lactose or isopropyl-β-D-thiogalactopyranoside (IPTG).
   4115..4703    -  rep_origin     ori: high-copy-number ColE1/pMB1/pBR322/pUC origin of replication
   4874..5734    -  CDS            AmpR: β-lactamase; bla; confers resistance to ampicillin, carbenicillin, and related antibiotics
   5735..5839    -  promoter       AmpR promoter: bla
   5934..5969    +  CDS            rop (fragment): Rop protein, which maintains plasmids at low copy number; rop
   6071..51      +  misc_feature   bom (fragment) (across the origin): basis of mobility region from pBR322
