[The description below was written by a language model from this plasmid's Addgene catalogue record and pLannotate feature annotations shown in this document.]
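Description:
AT1G08590 X046_pECIA2 is an insect-cell expression plasmid built on the pECIA2 backbone and designed for secreted protein production in Drosophila cell culture. It serves as the "bait" construct of a matched pair and is meant to be used with the corresponding prey vector in the pECIA14 backbone. In E. coli it is maintained as a high-copy plasmid through a ColE1/pUC-type origin and selected with ampicillin via the β-lactamase gene and its own promoter. The annotated fragments of lacZα, lacI, the lac promoter/operator, rop and bom appear to be remnants of the pUC/pBR322-derived cloning backbone rather than functional parts of the expression unit.

The payload is the extracellular domain of the Arabidopsis thaliana leucine-rich repeat receptor kinase AT1G08590 (PXL1, PXY-like 1), inserted by ligation-independent cloning downstream of the Drosophila metallothionein promoter, so that expression is switched on by adding copper sulfate to the culture. The ectodomain is fused at its C terminus to a human IgG1 Fc region, followed by a V5 epitope and, according to the catalogue record, a hexahistidine tag. The His tag is not separately annotated in the feature table. An SV40 polyadenylation signal lies downstream of the fusion. The record describes the product as secreted, but no signal peptide is annotated in the feature table. The Fc portion gives a handle by which the secreted bait can be captured, while the V5 and His tags allow detection and purification. The construct belongs to a collection used for pairwise extracellular interaction screening to map the binding network among Arabidopsis LRR receptor kinase ectodomains.
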