Addgene plasmid #115094: AT1G08590 X046_pECIA2
Purpose: Bait vector AT1G08590 X046_pECIA2 should be used with prey vector AT1G08590 X046_pECIA14.
Depositing lab: Youssef Belkhadir. Depositing organization: Gregor Mendel Institute of Molecular Plant Biology. Publication: An extracellular network of Arabidopsis leucine-rich repeat receptor kinases. Smakowska-Luzan E, Mott GA, Parys K, Stegmann M, Howton TC, Layeghifard M, Neuhold J, Lehner A, Kong J, Grunwald K, Weinberger N, Satbhai SB, Mayer D, Busch W, Madalinski M, Stolt-Bergner P, Provart NJ, Mukhtar MS, Zipfel C, Desveaux D, Guttman DS, Belkhadir Y. Nature. 2018 Jan 18;553(7688):342-346. doi: 10.1038/nature25184. Epub 2018 Jan 10. PubMed 29320478.
Backbone
  Vector backbone: pECIA2
  Backbone manufacturer: Chris Garcia (Addgene plasmid # 47032)
  Vector type: Insect Expression
Growth in bacteria
  Bacterial resistance: Ampicillin, 100 μg/mL
  Growth temperature: 37°C
  Growth strain: DH5alpha
  Copy number: High Copy
Gene/Insert
  Gene/Insert name: AT1G08590
  Species: A. thaliana (mustard weed)
  Entrez Gene: AT1G08590 (a.k.a. AT1G08590, F22O13.7, F22O13_7, PXL1, PXY-like1)
  Promoter: Metallothionein (Copper-Inducible)
  Tag / fusion protein: Fc, V5 and hexahistidine tags (C terminal on backbone)
  Cloning method: Ligation Independent Cloning
Terms and licenses: Academic/Nonprofit Terms; Industry Terms: Not Available to Industry
Depositor comments: Plasmid for secreted expression in Drosophila cell culture by induction via CuSO4. Insert is an extracellular domain of indicated LRR-RK, C-terminally tagged with Fc, V5 and hexahistidine tags. Insert Protein Sequence: SETFQNSEQEILLAFKSDLFDPSNNLQDWKRPENATTFSELVHCHWTGVHCDANGYVAKLLLSNMNLSGNVSDQIQSFPSLQALDLSNNAFESSLPKSLSNLTSLKVIDVSVNSFFGTFPYGLGMATGLTHVNASSNNFSGFLPEDLGNATTLEVLDFRGGYFEGSVPSSFKNLKNLKFLGLSGNNFGGKVPKVIGELSSLETIILGYNGFMGEIPEEFGKLTRLQYLDLAVGNLTGQIPSSLGQLKQLTTVYLYQNRLTGKLPRELGGMTSLVFLDLSDNQITGEIPMEVGELKNLQLLNLMRNQLTGIIPSKIAELPNLEVLELWQNSLMGSLPVHLGKNSPLKWLDVSSNKLSGDIPSGLCYSRNLTKLILFNNSFSGQIPEEIFSCPTLVRVRIQKNHISGSIPAGSGDLPMLQHLELAKNNLTGKIPDDIALSTSLSFIDISFNHLSSLSSSIFSSPNLQTFIASHNNFAGKIPNQIQDRPSLSVLDLSFNHFSGGIPERIASFEKLVSLNLKSNQLVGEIPKALAGMHMLAVLDLSNNSLTGNIPADLGASPTLEMLNVSFNKLDGPIPSNMLFAAIDPKDLVGNNGLCGGVLPPCSKSLALSAKGRNPGR
How to cite: AT1G08590 X046_pECIA2 was a gift from Youssef Belkhadir (Addgene plasmid # 115094 ; http://n2t.net/addgene:115094 ; RRID:Addgene_115094)
